>Addgene plasmid #185386 | pAAV-hSyn-GRAB_OT1.0 | addgene full sequence | sequence record 372580 | Addgene NGS Result
CCTGCAGGCAGCTGCGCGCTCGCTCGCTCACTGAGGCCGCCCGGGCGTCGGGCGACCTTTGGTCGCCCGG
CCTCAGTGAGCGAGCGAGCGCGCAGAGAGGGAGTGGCCAACTCCATCACTAGGGGTTCCTGCGGCCGCAC
GCGTATGAGGCGGGGTGGGGGTGCCTACCTGACGACCGACCCCGACCCACTGGACAAGCACCCAACCCCC
ATTCCCCAAATTGCGCATCCCCTATCAGAGAGGGGGAGGGGAAACAGGATGCGGCGAGGCGCGTGCGCAC
TGCCAGCTTCAGCACCGCGGACAGTGCCTTCGCCCCCGCCTGGCGGCGCGCGCCACCGCCGCCTCAGCAC
TGAAGGCGCGCTGACGTCACTCGCCGGTCCCCCGCAAACTCCCCTTCCCGGCCACCTTGGTCGCGTCCGC
GCCGCCGCCGGCCCAGCCGGACCGCACCACGCGAGGCGCGAGATAGGGGGGCACGGGCGCGACCATCTGC
GCTGCGGCGCCGGCGACTCAGCGCTGCCTCAGTCTGCGGTGGGCAGCGGAGGAGTCGTGTCGTGCCTGAG
AGCGCAGTCGAGAAACCGGTGCCACCATGGAGACAGACACACTCCTGCTATGGGTACTGCTGCTCTGGGT
TCCAGGTTCCACTGGTGACACAAGTTTGTACAAAAAAGTTGGCACCACCGGTGAGGGTGCGTTTGCGGCT
AACTGGAGCGCTGAGGCGGTCAACGGGAGCGCGGCGCCGCCGGGAACCGAGGGCAATCGCACTGCCGGGC
CGCCACAGCGCAACGAGGCCCTGGCGCGGGTGGAGGTGGCCGTGCTGTGCCTCATCCTGTTCCTGGCGCT
GAGCGGCAACGCGTGCGTGCTGCTAGCGCTGCGCACCACGCGCCACAAGCACTCGCGCCTCTTCTTCTTC
ATGAAGCACCTGAGCATAGCCGACCTGGTAGTGGCGGTGTTCCAGGTGCTGCCGCAGCTTCTGTGGGACA
TCACGTTCCGCTTCTACGGGCCCGACCTGCTGTGCCGCCTCGTCAAGTACCTGCAGGTTGTGGGCATGTT
CGCGTCCACCTACCTGCTGCTGCTCATGTCGCTCGACCGCTGCCTGGCCATCTGCCAGCCGCTGCGCTCG
CTGAGCCGCCGCACCGACCGCCTGGCGGTACTCGTCACATGGCTCGGCTGCCTGGTGGCCAGCGCGCCGC
AGGTGCACATCTTCTCGCTGCGCGAGGTGGCCGACGGTGTCTTCGACTGCTGGGCCGTTTTCATTCAACC
CTGGGGGCCCAAGGCCTACATCACGTGGATCACGCTCGCCGTCTACATTGTGCCCGTCATCGTGCTTGCC
ACCTGCTATGGCCTTATCAGCTTCAAGATCTGGCAGAATTTACGGCTCAAGACGGCGGGGCCGCGCGACA
CCGACGCGCTGGACCTGGAGGAGGGAGGAAACGTCTATATCAAGGCCGACAAGCAGAAGAACGGCATCAA
GGCGAACTTCCACATCCGCCACAACATCGAGGACGGCGGCGTGCAGCTCGCCTACCACTACCAGCAGAAC
ACCCCCATCGGCGACGGCCCCGTGCTGCTGCCCGACAACCACTACCTGAGCGTGCAGTCCAAACTTTCGA
AAGACCCCAACGAGAAGCGCGATCACATGGTCCTGCTGGAGTTCGTGACCGCCGCCGGGATCACTCTCGG
CATGGACGAGCTGTACAAGGGCGGTACCGGAGGGAGCATGGTGAGAAAGGGCGAGGAGCTGTTCACCGGG
GTGGTGCCCATCCTGGTCGAGCTGGACGGCGACGTAAACGGCCACAAGTTCAGCGTGTCCGGCGAGGGTG
AGGGCGATGCCACCGAGGGCAAGCTGACCCTGAAGTTCATCTGCACCACCGGCAAGCTGCCCGTGCCCTG
GCCCACCCTCGTGACCACCCTGACCTACGGCGTGCAGTGCTTCAGCCGCTACCCCGACCACATGAAGCAG
CACGACTTCTTCAAGTCCGCCATGCCCGAAGGCTACATCCAGGAGCGCACCATCTTCTTCAAGGACGACG
GCAACTACAAGACCCGCGCCGAGGTGAAGTTCGAGGGCGACACCCTGGTGAACCGCATCGAGCTGAAGGG
CATCGACTTCAAGGAGGACGGCAACATCCTGGGGCACAAGCTGGAGTACAACACCGGAGCAGCAGCACGC
TGGCGCGGGCGGCAGAACAAGCTCATCTCTAAGGCCAAGATCCGCACGGTCAAGATGACCTTCATCGTCG
TGCTGGCCTTCATCGTGTGCTGGACGCCATTCTTTTTCGTGCAGATGTGGAGTGTCTGGGATGCCGATGC
GCCCAAGGAAGCCTCACCTTTCATCATCGCCATGCTCCTGGCCAGCCTCAACAGCTGCTGCAACCCCTGG
ATCTACATGCTCTTCACGGGCCACCTCTTCCAAGAACTTGTGCAGCGCTTCCTCTGCTGCTCATTCCGCC
GCCTGAAAGGCAGCCGGCCTGGGGAGACAAGCGTCAGCAAAAAGAGCAACTCGTCTACCTTTGTCCTGAG
CCAGTACAGCTCCAGCCAGAGAAGATGCTCGCAGCCATCCACGCTGTGAGAATTCGATATCAAGCTTATC
GATAATCAACCTCTGGATTACAAAATTTGTGAAAGATTGACTGGTATTCTTAACTATGTTGCTCCTTTTA
CGCTATGTGGATACGCTGCTTTAATGCCTTTGTATCATGCTATTGCTTCCCGTATGGCTTTCATTTTCTC
CTCCTTGTATAAATCCTGGTTGCTGTCTCTTTATGAGGAGTTGTGGCCCGTTGTCAGGCAACGTGGCGTG
GTGTGCACTGTGTTTGCTGACGCAACCCCCACTGGTTGGGGCATTGCCACCACCTGTCAGCTCCTTTCCG
GGACTTTCGCTTTCCCCCTCCCTATTGCCACGGCGGAACTCATCGCCGCCTGCCTTGCCCGCTGCTGGAC
AGGGGCTCGGCTGTTGGGCACTGACAATTCCGTGGTGTTGTCGGGGAAATCATCGTCCTTTCCTTGGCTG
CTCGCCTATGTTGCCACCTGGATTCTGCGCGGGACGTCCTTCTGCTACGTCCCTTCGGCCCTCAATCCAG
CGGACCTTCCTTCCCGCGGCCTGCTGCCGGCTCTGCGGCCTCTTCCGCGTCTTCGCCTTCGCCCTCAGAC
GAGTCGGATCTCCCTTTGGGCCGCCTCCCCGCATCGATACCGAGCGCTGCTCGAGAGATCTACGGGTGGC
ATCCCTGTGACCCCTCCCCAGTGCCTCTCCTGGCCCTGGAAGTTGCCACTCCAGTGCCCACCAGCCTTGT
CCTAATAAAATTAAGTTGCATCATTTTGTCTGACTAGGTGTCCTTCTATAATATTATGGGGTGGAGGGGG
GTGGTATGGAGCAAGGGGCAAGTTGGGAAGACAACCTGTAGGGCCTGCGGGGTCTATTGGGAACCAAGCT
GGAGTGCAGTGGCACAATCTTGGCTCACTGCAATCTCCGCCTCCTGGGTTCAAGCGATTCTCCTGCCTCA
GCCTCCCGAGTTGTTGGGATTCCAGGCATGCATGACCAGGCTCAGCTAATTTTTGTTTTTTTGGTAGAGA
CGGGGTTTCACCATATTGGCCAGGCTGGTCTCCAACTCCTAATCTCAGGTGATCTACCCACCTTGGCCTC
CCAAATTGCTGGGATTACAGGCGTGAACCACTGCTCCCTTCCCTGTCCTTCTGATTTTGTAGGTAACCAC
GTGCGGACCGAGCGGCCGCAGGAACCCCTAGTGATGGAGTTGGCCACTCCCTCTCTGCGCGCTCGCTCGC
TCACTGAGGCCGGGCGACCAAAGGTCGCCCGACGCCCGGGCTTTGCCCGGGCGGCCTCAGTGAGCGAGCG
AGCGCGCAGCTGCCTGCAGGGGCGCCTGATGCGGTATTTTCTCCTTACGCATCTGTGCGGTATTTCACAC
CGCATA
[95 nt withheld, positions 3927-4021]
T
[46 nt withheld, positions 4023-4068]
C
[141 nt withheld, positions 4070-4210]
CCTTTGACGTTGGAGTCCACGTTCTTT
[37 nt withheld, positions 4238-4274]
ACTCTATCTCGGGCTATTCTTTTGATTTATAAGGGATTTTGCCGATTTCGGTCTATTGGTTAAAAAATGA
GCTGATTTAACAAAAATTTAACGCGAATTTTAACAAAATATTAACGTTTACAATTTTATGGTGCACTCTC
AGTACAATCTGCTCTGATGCCGCATAGTTAAGCCAGCCCCGACACCCGCCAACACCCGCTGACGCGCCCT
GACGGGCTTGTCTGCTCCCGGCATCCGCTTACAGACAAGCTGTGACCGTCTCCGGGAGCTGCATGTGTCA
GAGGTTTTCACCGTCATCACCGAAACGCGCGAGACGAAAGGGCCTCGTGATACGCCTATTTTTATAGGTT
AATGTCATGATAATAATGGTTTCTTAGACGTCAGGTGGCACTTTTCGGGGAAATGTGCGCGGAACCCCTA
TTTGTTTATTTTTCTAAATACATTCAAATATGTATCCGCTCATGAGACAATAACCCTGATAAATGCTTCA
ATAATATTGAAAAAGGAAGAGTATGAGTATTCAACATTTCCGTGTCGCCCTTATTCCCTTTTTTGCGGCA
TTTTGCCTTCCTGTTTTTGCTCACCCAGAAACGCTGGTGAAAGTAAAAGATGCTGAAGATCAGTTGGGTG
CACGAGTGGGTTACATCGAACTGGATCTCAACAGCGGTAAGATCCTTGAGAGTTTTCGCCCCGAAGAACG
TTTTCCAATGATGAGCACTTTTAAAGTTCTGCTATGTGGCGCGGTATTATCCCGTATTGACGCCGGGCAA
GAGCAACTCGGTCGCCGCATACACTATTCTCAGAATGACTTGGTTGAGTACTCACCAGTCACAGAAAAGC
ATCTTACGGATGGCATGACAGTAAGAGAATTATGCAGTGCTGCCATAACCATGAGTGATAACACTGCGGC
CAACTTACTTCTGACAACGATCGGAGGACCGAAGGAGCTAACCGCTTTTTTGCACAACATGGGGGATCAT
GTAACTCGCCTTGATCGTTGGGAACCGGAGCTGAATGAAGCCATACCAAACGACGAGCGTGACACCACGA
TGCCTGTAGCAATGGCAACAACGTTGCGCAAACTATTAACTGGCGAACTACTTACTCTAGCTTCCCGGCA
ACAATTAATAGACTGGATGGAGGCGGATAAAGTTGCAGGACCACTTCTGCGCTCGGCCCTTCCGGCTGGC
TGGTTTATTGCTGATAAATCTGGAGCCGGTGAGCGTGGGTCTCGCGGTATCATTGCAGCACTGGGGCCAG
ATGGTAAGCCCTCCCGTATCGTAGTTATCTACACGACGGGGAGTCAGGCAACTATGGATGAACGAAATAG
ACAGATCGCTGAGATAGGTGCCTCACTGATTAAGCATTGGTAACTGTCAGACCAAGTTTACTCATATATA
CTTTAGATTGATTTAAAACTTCATTTTTAATTTAAAAGGATCTAGGTGAAGATCCTTTTTGATAATCTCA
TGACCAAAATCCCTTAACGTGAGTTTTCGTTCCACTGAGCGTCAGACCCCGTAGAAAAGATCAAAGGATC
TTCTTGAGATCCTTTTTTTCTGCGCGTAATCTGCTGCTTGCAAACAAAAAAACCACCGCTACCAGCGGTG
GTTTGTTTGCCGGATCAAGAGCTACCAACTCTTTTTCCGAAGGTAACTGGCTTCAGCAGAGCGCAGATAC
CAAATACTGTTCTTCTAGTGTAGCCGTAGTTAGGCCACCACTTCAAGAACTCTGTAGCACCGCCTACATA
CCTCGCTCTGCTAATCCTGTTACCAGTGGCTGCTGCCAGTGGCGATAAGTCGTGTCTTACCGGGTTGGAC
TCAAGACGATAGTTACCGGATAAGGCGCAGCGGTCGGGCTGAACGGGGGGTTCGTGCACACAGCCCAGCT
TGGAGCGAACGACCTACACCGAACTGAGATACCTACAGCGTGAGCTATGAGAAAGCGCCACGCTTCCCGA
AGGGAGAAAGGCGGACAGGTATCCGGTAAGCGGCAGGGTCGGAACAGGAGAGCGCACGAGGGAGCTTCCA
GGGGGAAACGCCTGGTATCTTTATAGTCCTGTCGGGTTTCGCCACCTCTGACTTGAGCGTCGATTTTTGT
GATGCTCGTCAGGGGGGCGGAGCCTATGGAAAAACGCCAGCAACGCGGCCTTTTTACGGTTCCTGGCCTT
TTGCTGGCCTTTTGCTCACATGT
Features (pLannotate 1.2.2; 19 found; start..end, strand, type, name):
     12..39      +  repeat_region  AAV2 ITR (fragment): inverted terminal repeat of adeno-associated virus serotype 2 inverted
     68..95      +  repeat_region  AAV2 ITR (fragment): inverted terminal repeat of adeno-associated virus serotype 2 inverted
    145..567     +  promoter       hSyn promoter (fragment): human synapsin I promoter; confers neuron-specific expression (Kügler et al., 2003)
    587..649     +  sig_peptide    Igκ leader: leader sequence from mouse immunoglobulin κ light chain
    651..668     +  protein_bind   attB1 (fragment): mutant version of attB; core recombination site for the Gateway® BP reaction BP Clonase™
    773..1375    +  CDS            OPR (fragment): OPR_OCTVU - Also known as OTR From Octopus vulgaris (Common octopus).
   1430..2152    +  CDS            cEGFP: cEGFP is a basic (constitutively fluorescent) green fluorescent protein published in 2008, derived from Aequorea victoria.
   2195..2401    +  CDS            OPR (fragment): OPR_OCTVU - Also known as OTR From Octopus vulgaris (Common octopus).
   2570..2594    +  misc_feature   MCS (fragment): pBluescript multiple cloning site
   2594..3182    +  misc_feature   WPRE: woodchuck hepatitis virus posttranscriptional regulatory element
   3214..3690    +  polyA_signal   hGH poly(A) signal: human growth hormone polyadenylation signal
   3730..3870    +  repeat_region  AAV2 ITR: inverted terminal repeat of adeno-associated virus serotype 2 inverted
   3875..3926    -  misc_feature   bom (fragment): basis of mobility region from pBR322
   3945..4400    +  rep_origin     f1 ori (sequence partly withheld): f1 bacteriophage origin of replication; arrow indicates direction of (+) strand synthesis
   4401..4450    -  misc_feature   bom (fragment): basis of mobility region from pBR322
   4552..4587    -  CDS            rop (fragment): Rop protein, which maintains plasmids at low copy number; rop
   4682..4786    +  promoter       AmpR promoter: bla
   4787..5647    +  CDS            AmpR: β-lactamase; bla; confers resistance to ampicillin, carbenicillin, and related antibiotics
   5818..6406    +  rep_origin     ori: high-copy-number ColE1/pMB1/pBR322/pUC origin of replication
