[The description below was written by a language model from this plasmid's Addgene catalogue record and pLannotate feature annotations shown in this document.]
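Description:
pAAV-hSyn-GRAB_OT1.0 is an adeno-associated virus transfer plasmid (about 6.5 kb) built on a pAAV backbone for neuron-specific expression of GRAB_OT1.0, a genetically encoded fluorescent sensor for the neuropeptide oxytocin. It is maintained in bacteria through a high-copy ColE1/pUC-type origin and selected with ampicillin via the β-lactamase gene. An f1 phage origin is also present. The expression cassette is flanked by AAV2 inverted terminal repeats, which allow it to be packaged into recombinant AAV particles when replication and capsid functions are supplied in trans. The annotation detects the upstream ITR only as short fragments, whereas the downstream ITR is called in full. ITR repeats are prone to rearrangement, which is consistent with the use of a recombination-deficient propagation strain.

Within the ITRs, the human synapsin I promoter restricts transcription to neurons. The open reading frame begins with a mouse Igκ leader peptide, which typically aids membrane targeting of the receptor. It continues with an oxytocin receptor scaffold interrupted by a GFP-derived fluorescent module, annotated as cEGFP. This is the GPCR-activation-based design, in which ligand binding to the receptor changes the fluorescence output. The catalogue gives the insert species as bovine. The automated annotation labels the two receptor segments as fragments of an octopus oxytocin-type receptor, which most likely reflects homology matching rather than the true origin. A WPRE and the human growth hormone polyadenylation signal follow the coding sequence to enhance transcript stability and expression. The construct is used, directly or as packaged AAV, to monitor oxytocin release in neurons by fluorescence imaging.
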