Addgene plasmid #185386: pAAV-hSyn-GRAB_OT1.0
Purpose: Expresses the genetically-encoded fluorescent oxytocin(OT) sensor GRAB_OT1.0 in neurons
Depositing lab: Yulong Li. Depositing organization: Peking University. Publication: A genetically encoded sensor measures temporal oxytocin release from different neuronal compartments. Qian T, Wang H, Wang P, Geng L, Mei L, Osakada T, Wang L, Tang Y, Kania A, Grinevich V, Stoop R, Lin D, Luo M, Li Y. Nat Biotechnol. 2023 Jan 2. doi: 10.1038/s41587-022-01561-2. PubMed 36593404.
Backbone
  Vector backbone: pAAV
  Backbone size w/o insert (bp): 4495
  Vector type: AAV
Growth in bacteria
  Bacterial resistance: Ampicillin, 100 μg/mL
  Growth temperature: 37°C
  Growth strain: NEB Stable
  Copy number: High Copy
Gene/Insert
  Gene/Insert name: GPCR activation based oxytocin sensor GRAB_OT1.0
  Species: B. taurus (bovine)
  Insert size (bp): 1983
  Promoter: hSyn
  Cloning method: Gibson Cloning
  Sequencing primers: 3′ CATTAAAGCAGCGTATCC
Terms and licenses: Academic/Nonprofit Terms; Industry Terms: Not Available to Industry
Depositor comments: Please visit https://www.biorxiv.org/content/10.1101/2022.02.10.480016v1.full for bioRxiv preprint.
How to cite: pAAV-hSyn-GRAB_OT1.0 was a gift from Yulong Li (Addgene plasmid # 185386 ; http://n2t.net/addgene:185386 ; RRID:Addgene_185386) For viral preps, please replace (Addgene plasmid # 185386) in the above sentence with: (Addgene viral prep # 185386-AAV1) or (Addgene viral prep # 185386-AAV9)
